>Addgene plasmid #31680 | FUW-M2-PAK2 wt | addgene full sequence | sequence record 200996 | Addgene NGS Result
GACATTGATTATTGACTAGTTATTAATAGTAATCAATTACGGGGTCATTAGTTCATAGCCCATATATGGA
GTTCCGCGTTACATAACTTACGGTAAATGGCCCGCCTGGCTGACCGCCCAACGACCCCCGCCCATTGACG
TCAATAATGACGTATGTTCCCATAGTAACGCCAATAGGGACTTTCCATTGACGTCAATGGGTGGAGTATT
TACGGTAAACTGCCCACTTGGCAGTACATCAAGTGTATCATATGCCAAGTACGCCCCCTATTGACGTCAA
TGACGGTAAATGGCCCGCCTGGCATTATGCCCAGTACATGACCTTATGGGACTTTCCTACTTGGCAGTAC
ATCTACGTATTAGTCATCGCTATTACCATGGTGATGCGGTTTTGGCAGTACATCAATGGGCGTGGATAGC
GGTTTGACTCACGGGGATTTCCAAGTCTCCACCCCATTGACGTCAATGGGAGTTTGTTTTGGCACCAAAA
TCAACGGGACTTTCCAAAATGTCGTAACAACTCCGCCCCATTGACGCAAATGGGCGGTAGGCGTGTACGG
TGGGAGGTCTATATAAGCAGCGCGTTTTGCCTGTACTGGGTCTCTCTGGTTAGACCAGATCTGAGCCTGG
GAGCTCTCTGGCTAACTAGGGAACCCACTGCTTAAGCCTCAATAAAGCTTGCCTTGAGTGCTTCAAGTAG
TGTGTGCCCGTCTGTTGTGTGACTCTGGTAACTAGAGATCCCTCAGACCCTTTTAGTCAGTGTGGAAAAT
CTCTAGCAGTGGCGCCCGAACAGGGACTTGAAAGCGAAAGGGAAACCAGAGGAGCTCTCTCGACGCAGGA
CTCGGCTTGCTGAAGCGCGCACGGCAAGAGGCGAGGGGCGGCGACTGGTGAGTACGCCAAAAATTTTGAC
TAGCGGAGGCTAGAAGGAGAGAGATGGGTGCGAGAGCGTCAGTATTAAGCGGGGGAGAATTAGATCGCGA
TGGGAAAAAATTCGGTTAAGGCCAGGGGGAAAGAAAAAATATAAATTAAAACATATAGTATGGGCAAGCA
GGGAGCTAGAACGATTCGCAGTTAATCCTGGCCTGTTAGAAACATCAGAAGGCTGTAGACAAATACTGGG
ACAGCTACAACCATCCCTTCAGACAGGATCAGAAGAACTTAGATCATTATATAATACAGTAGCAACCCTC
TATTGTGTGCATCAAAGGATAGAGATAAAAGACACCAAGGAAGCTTTAGACAAGATAGAGGAAGAGCAAA
ACAAAAGTAAGACCACCGCACAGCAAGCGGCCGCTGATCTTCAGACCTGGAGGAGGAGATATGAGGGACA
ATTGGAGAAGTGAATTATATAAATATAAAGTAGTAAAAATTGAACCATTAGGAGTAGCACCCACCAAGGC
AAAGAGAAGAGTGGTGCAGAGAGAAAAAAGAGCAGTGGGAATAGGAGCTTTGTTCCTTGGGTTCTTGGGA
GCAGCAGGAAGCACTATGGGCGCAGCGTCAATGACGCTGACGGTACAGGCCAGACAATTATTGTCTGGTA
TAGTGCAGCAGCAGAACAATTTGCTGAGGGCTATTGAGGCGCAACAGCATCTGTTGCAACTCACAGTCTG
GGGCATCAAGCAGCTCCAGGCAAGAATCCTGGCTGTGGAAAGATACCTAAAGGATCAACAGCTCCTGGGG
ATTTGGGGTTGCTCTGGAAAACTCATTTGCACCACTGCTGTGCCTTGGAATGCTAGTTGGAGTAATAAAT
CTCTGGAACAGATTTGGAATCACACGACCTGGATGGAGTGGGACAGAGAAATTAACAATTACACAAGCTT
AATACACTCCTTAATTGAAGAATCGCAAAACCAGCAAGAAAAGAATGAACAAGAATTATTGGAATTAGAT
AAATGGGCAAGTTTGTGGAATTGGTTTAACATAACAAATTGGCTGTGGTATATAAAATTATTCATAATGA
TAGTAGGAGGCTTGGTAGGTTTAAGAATAGTTTTTGCTGTACTTTCTATAGTGAATAGAGTTAGGCAGGG
ATATTCACCATTATCGTTTCAGACCCACCTCCCAACCCCGAGGGGACCCGACAGGCCCGAAGGAATAGAA
GAAGAAGGTGGAGAGAGAGACAGAGACAGATCCATTCGATTAGTGAACGGATCGGCACTGCGTGCGCCAA
TTCTGCAGACAAATGGCAGTATTCATCCACAATTTTAAAAGAAAAGGGGGGATTGGGGGGTACAGTGCAG
GGGAAAGAATAGTAGACATAATAGCAACAGACATACAAACTAAAGAATTACAAAAACAAATTACAAAAAT
TCAAAATTTTCGGGTTTATTACAGGGACAGCAGAGATCCAGTTTGGTTAATTAACCCGTGTCGGCTCCAG
ATCTGGCCTCCGCGCCGGGTTTTGGCGCCTCCCGCGGGCGCCCCCCTCCTCACGGCGAGCGCTGCCACGT
CAGACGAAGGGCGCAGCGAGCGTCCTGATCCTTCCGCCCGGACGCTCAGGACAGCGGCCCGCTGCTCATA
AGACTCGGCCTTAGAACCCCAGTATCAGCAGAAGGACATTTTAGGACGGGACTTGGGTGACTCTAGGGCA
CTGGTTTTCTTTCCAGAGAGCGGAACAGGCGAGGAAAAGTAGTCCCTTCTCGGCGATTCTGCGGAGGGAT
CTCCGTGGGGCGGTGAACGCCGATGATTATATAAGGACGCGCCGGGTGTGGCACAGCTAGTTCCGTCGCA
GCCGGGATTTGGGTCGCGGTTCTTGTTTGTGGATCGCTGTGATCGTCACTTGGTGAGTAGCGGGCTGCTG
GGCTGGCCGGGGCTTTCGTGGCCGCCGGGCCGCTCGGTGGGACGGAAGCGTGTGGAGAGACCGCCAAGGG
CTGTAGTCTGGGTCCGCGAGCAAGGTTGCCCTGAACTGGGGGTTGGGGGGAGCGCAGCAAAATGGCGGCT
GTTCCCGAGTCTTGAATGGAAGACGCTTGTGAGGCGGGCTGTGAGGTCGTTGAAACAAGGTGGGGGGCAT
GGTGGGCGGCAAGAACCCAAGGTCTTGAGGCCTTCGCTAATGCGGGAAAGCTCTTATTCGGGTGAGATGG
GCTGGGGCACCATCTGGGGACCCTGACGTGAAGTTTGTCACTGACTGGAGAACTCGGTTTGTCGTCTGTT
GCGGGGGCGGCAGTTATGGCGGTGCCGTTGGGCAGTGCACCCGTACCTTTGGGAGCGCGCGCCCTCGTCG
TGTCGTGACGTCACCCGTTCTGTTGGCTTATAATGCAGGGTGGGGCCACCTGCCGGTAGGTGTGCGGTAG
GCTTTTCTCCGTCGCAGGACGCAGGGTTCGGGCCTAGGGTAGGCTCTCCTGAATCGACAGGCGCCGGACC
TCTGGTGAGGGGAGGGATAAGTGAGGCGTCAGTTTCTTTGGTCGGTTTTATGTACCTATCTTCTTAAGTA
GCTGAAGCTCCGGTTTTGAACTATGCGCTCGGGGTTGGCGAGTGTGTTTTGTGAAGTTTTTTAGGCACCT
TTTGAAATGTAATCATTTGGGTCAATATGTAATTTTCAGTGTTAGACTAGTAAATTGTCCGCTAAATTCT
GGCCGTTTTTGGCTTTTTTGTTAGACGAAGCTTGGGCTGCAGGTCGACTCTAGAGGATCCTCAGGATGGA
CTACAAGGACGATGACGATAAACCCGGGAATTCGTCTGATAACGGAGAACTGGAAGATAAGCCTCCAGCA
CCTCCTGTGCGAATGAGCAGCACCATCTTTAGCACTGGAGGCAAAGACCCTTTGTCAGCCAATCACAGTT
TGAAACCTTTGCCCTCTGTTCCAGAAGAGAAAAAGCCCAGGCATAAAATCATCTCCATATTCTCAGGCAC
AGAGAAAGGAAGTAAAAAGAAGGAAAAGGAACGGCCAGAAATTTCTCCTCCATCTGATTTTGAGCACACC
ATCCATGTTGGTTTTGATGCTGTTACTGGAGAATTCACTGGCATGCCAGAACAGTGGGCTCGATTACTAC
AGACCTCCAATATCACCAAACTAGAGCAAAAGAAGAACCCTCAGGCTGTGCTGGATGTCCTAAAGTTCTA
CGACTCCAACACAGTGAAGCAGAAATATCTGAGCTTTACTCCTCCTGAGAAAGATGGCTTTCCTTCTGGA
ACACCAGCACTGAATGCCAAGGGAACAGAAGCACCCGCAGTAGTGACAGAGGAGGAGGATGATGATGAAG
AGACTGCTCCTCCCGTTATTGCCCCGCGACCGGATCATACGAAATCAATTTACACACGGTCTGTAATTGA
CCCTGTTCCTGCACCAGTTGGTGATTCACATGTTGATGGTGCTGCCAAGTCTTTAGACAAACAGAAAAAG
AAGACTAAGATGACAGATGAAGAGATTATGGAGAAATTAAGAACTATCGTGAGCATAGGTGACCCTAAGA
AAAAATATACAAGATATGAAAAAATTGGACAAAGGGCTTCTGGTACAGTTTTCACTGCTACTGACGTTGC
ACTGGGACAGGAGGTTGCTATCAAACAAATTAATTTACAGAAACAGCCAAAGAAGGAACTGATCATTAAC
GAGATTCTGGTGATGAAAGAATTGAAAAATCCCAACATCGTTAACTTTTTGGACAGTTACCTGGTAGGAG
ATGAATTGTTTGTGGTCATGGAATACCTTGCTGGGGGGTCACTCACTGATGTGGTAACAGAAACGTGCAT
GGATGAAGCACAGATTGCTGCTGTATGCAGAGAGTGTTTACAGGCATTGGAGTTTTTACATGCTAATCAA
GTGATCCACAGAGACATCAAAAGTGACAATGTACTTTTGGGAATGGAAGGATCTGTTAAGCTCACTGACT
TTGGTTTCTGTGCCCAGATCACCCCTGAGCAGAGCAAACGCAGTACCATGGTCGGAACGCCATACTGGAT
GGCACCAGAGGTGGTTACACGGAAAGCTTATGGCCCTAAAGTCGACATATGGTCTCTGGGTATCATGGCT
ATTGAGATGGTAGAAGGAGAGCCTCCATACCTCAATGAAAATCCCTTGAGGGCCTTGTACCTAATAGCAA
CTAATGGAACCCCAGAACTTCAGAATCCAGAGAAACTTTCCCCAATATTTCGGGATTTCTTAAATCGATG
TTTGGAAATGGATGTGGAAAAAAGGGGTTCAGCCAAAGAATTATTACAGCATCCTTTCCTGAAACTGGCC
AAACCGTTATCTAGCTTGACACCACTGATCATGGCAGCTAAAGAAGCAATGAAGAGTAACCGTTAAGGCG
CGCCGAATTCGATATCAAGCTTATCGATAATCAACCTCTGGATTACAAAATTTGTGAAAGATTGACTGGT
ATTCTTAACTATGTTGCTCCTTTTACGCTATGTGGATACGCTGCTTTAATGCCTTTGTATCATGCTATTG
CTTCCCGTATGGCTTTCATTTTCTCCTCCTTGTATAAATCCTGGTTGCTGTCTCTTTATGAGGAGTTGTG
GCCCGTTGTCAGGCAACGTGGCGTGGTGTGCACTGTGTTTGCTGACGCAACCCCCACTGGTTGGGGCATT
GCCACCACCTGTCAGCTCCTTTCCGGGACTTTCGCTTTCCCCCTCCCTATTGCCACGGCGGAACTCATCG
CCGCCTGCCTTGCCCGCTGCTGGACAGGGGCTCGGCTGTTGGGCACTGACAATTCCGTGGTGTTGTCGGG
GAAATCATCGTCCTTTCCTTGGCTGCTCGCCTGTGTTGCCACCTGGATTCTGCGCGGGACGTCCTTCTGC
TACGTCCCTTCGGCCCTCAATCCAGCGGACCTTCCTTCCCGCGGCCTGCTGCCGGCTCTGCGGCCTCTTC
CGCGTCTTCGCCTTCGCCCTCAGACGAGTCGGATCTCCCTTTGGGCCGCCTCCCCGCATCGATACCGTCG
ACCTCGAGACCTAGAAAAACATGGAGCAATCACAAGTAGCAATACAGCAGCTACCAATGCTGATTGTGCC
TGGCTAGAAGCACAAGAGGAGGAGGAGGTGGGTTTTCCAGTCACACCTCAGGTACCTTTAAGACCAATGA
CTTACAAGGCAGCTGTAGATCTTAGCCACTTTTTAAAAGAAAAGGGGGGACTGGAAGGGCTAATTCACTC
CCAACGAAGACAAGATATCCTTGATCTGTGGATCTACCACACACAAGGCTACTTCCCTGATTGGCAGAAC
TACACACCAGGGCCAGGGATCAGATATCCACTGACCTTTGGATGGTGCTACAAGCTAGTACCAGTTGAGC
AAGAGAAGGTAGAAGAAGCCAATGAAGGAGAGAACACCCGCTTGTTACACCCTGTGAGCCTGCATGGGAT
GGATGACCCGGAGAGAGAAGTATTAGAGTGGAGGTTTGACAGCCGCCTAGCATTTCATCACATGGCCCGA
GAGCTGCATCCGGACTGTACTGGGTCTCTCTGGTTAGACCAGATCTGAGCCTGGGAGCTCTCTGGCTAAC
TAGGGAACCCACTGCTTAAGCCTCAATAAAGCTTGCCTTGAGTGCTTCAAGTAGTGTGTGCCCGTCTGTT
GTGTGACTCTGGTAACTAGAGATCCCTCAGACCCTTTTAGTCAGTGTGGAAAATCTCTAGCAGGGCCCGT
TTAAACCCGCTGATCAGCCTCGACTGTGCCTTCTAGTTGCCAGCCATCTGTTGTTTGCCCCTCCCCCGTG
CCTTCCTTGACCCTGGAAGGTGCCACTCCCACTGTCCTTTCCTAATAAAATGAGGAAATTGCATCGCATT
GTCTGAGTAGGTGTCATTCTATTCTGGGGGGTGGGGTGGGGCAGGACAGCAAGGGGGAGGATTGGGAAGA
CAATAGCAGGCATGCTGGGGATGCGGTGGGCTCTATGGCTTCTGAGGCGGAAAGAACCAGCTGGGGCTCT
AGGGGGTATCCCC
[124 nt withheld, positions 6874-6997]
C
[91 nt withheld, positions 6999-7089]
A
[49 nt withheld, positions 7091-7139]
CCTTTGACGTTGGAGTCCACGTTCTTT
[37 nt withheld, positions 7167-7203]
ACCCTATCTCGGTCTATTCTTTTGATTTATAAGGGATTTTGCCGATTTCGGCCTATTGGTTAAAAAATGA
GCTGATTTAACAAAAATTTAACGCGAATTAATTCTGTGGAATGTGTGTCAGTTAGGGTGTGGAAAGTCCC
CAGGCTCCCCAGCAGGCAGAAGTATGCAAAGCATGCATCTCAATTAGTCAGCAACCAGGTGTGGAAAGTC
CCCAGGCTCCCCAGCAGGCAGAAGTATGCAAAGCATGCATCTCAATTAGTCAGCAACCATAGTCCCGCCC
CTAACTCCGCCCATCCCGCCCCTAACTCCGCCCAGTTCCGCCCATTCTCCGCCCCATGGCTGACTAATTT
TTTTTATTTATGCAGAGGCCGAGGCCGCCTCTGCCTCTGAGCTATTCCAGAAGTAGTGAGGAGGCTTTTT
TGGAGGCCTAGGCTTTTGCAAAAAGCTCCCGGGAGCTTGTATATCCATTTTCGGATCTGATCAGCACGTG
TTGACAATTAATCATCGGCATAGTATATCGGCATAGTATAATACGACAAGGTGAGGAACTAAACCATGGC
CAAGTTGACCAGTGCCGTTCCGGTGCTCACCGCGCGCGACGTCGCCGGAGCGGTCGAGTTCTGGACCGAC
CGGCTCGGGTTCTCCCGGGACTTCGTGGAGGACGACTTCGCCGGTGTGGTCCGGGACGACGTGACCCTGT
TCATCAGCGCGGTCCAGGACCAGGTGGTGCCGGACAACACCCTGGCCTGGGTGTGGGTGCGCGGCCTGGA
CGAGCTGTACGCCGAGTGGTCGGAGGTCGTGTCCACGAACTTCCGGGACGCCTCCGGGCCGGCCATGACC
GAGATCGGCGAGCAGCCGTGGGGGCGGGAGTTCGCCCTGCGCGACCCGGCCGGCAACTGCGTGCACTTCG
TGGCCGAGGAGCAGGACTGACACGTGCTACGAGATTTCGATTCCACCGCCGCCTTCTATGAAAGGTTGGG
CTTCGGAATCGTTTTCCGGGACGCCGGCTGGATGATCCTCCAGCGCGGGGATCTCATGCTGGAGTTCTTC
GCCCACCCCAACTTGTTTATTGCAGCTTATAATGGTTACAAATAAAGCAATAGCATCACAAATTTCACAA
ATAAAGCATTTTTTTCACTGCATTCTAGTTGTGGTTTGTCCAAACTCATCAATGTATCTTATCATGTCTG
TATACCGTCGACCTCTAGCTAGAGCTTGGCGTAATCATGGTCATAGCTGTTTCCTGTGTGAAATTGTTAT
CCGCTCACAATTCCACACAACATACGAGCCGGAAGCATAAAGTGTAAAGCCTGGGGTGCCTAATGAGTGA
GCTAACTCACATTAATTGCGTTGCGCTCACTGCCCGCTTTCCAGTCGGGAAACCTGTCGTGCCAGCTGCA
TTAATGAATCGGCCAACGCGCGGGGAGAGGCGGTTTGCGTATTGGGCGCTCTTCCGCTTCCTCGCTCACT
GACTCGCTGCGCTCGGTCGTTCGGCTGCGGCGAGCGGTATCAGCTCACTCAAAGGCGGTAATACGGTTAT
CCACAGAATCAGGGGATAACGCAGGAAAGAACATGTGAGCAAAAGGCCAGCAAAAGGCCAGGAACCGTAA
AAAGGCCGCGTTGCTGGCGTTTTTCCATAGGCTCCGCCCCCCTGACGAGCATCACAAAAATCGACGCTCA
AGTCAGAGGTGGCGAAACCCGACAGGACTATAAAGATACCAGGCGTTTCCCCCTGGAAGCTCCCTCGTGC
GCTCTCCTGTTCCGACCCTGCCGCTTACCGGATACCTGTCCGCCTTTCTCCCTTCGGGAAGCGTGGCGCT
TTCTCATAGCTCACGCTGTAGGTATCTCAGTTCGGTGTAGGTCGTTCGCTCCAAGCTGGGCTGTGTGCAC
GAACCCCCCGTTCAGCCCGACCGCTGCGCCTTATCCGGTAACTATCGTCTTGAGTCCAACCCGGTAAGAC
ACGACTTATCGCCACTGGCAGCAGCCACTGGTAACAGGATTAGCAGAGCGAGGTATGTAGGCGGTGCTAC
AGAGTTCTTGAAGTGGTGGCCTAACTACGGCTACACTAGAAGAACAGTATTTGGTATCTGCGCTCTGCTG
AAGCCAGTTACCTTCGGAAAAAGAGTTGGTAGCTCTTGATCCGGCAAACAAACCACCGCTGGTAGCGGTG
GTTTTTTTGTTTGCAAGCAGCAGATTACGCGCAGAAAAAAAGGATCTCAAGAAGATCCTTTGATCTTTTC
TACGGGGTCTGACGCTCAGTGGAACGAAAACTCACGTTAAGGGATTTTGGTCATGAGATTATCAAAAAGG
ATCTTCACCTAGATCCTTTTAAATTAAAAATGAAGTTTTAAATCAATCTAAAGTATATATGAGTAAACTT
GGTCTGACAGTTACCAATGCTTAATCAGTGAGGCACCTATCTCAGCGATCTGTCTATTTCGTTCATCCAT
AGTTGCCTGACTCCCCGTCGTGTAGATAACTACGATACGGGAGGGCTTACCATCTGGCCCCAGTGCTGCA
ATGATACCGCGAGACCCACGCTCACCGGCTCCAGATTTATCAGCAATAAACCAGCCAGCCGGAAGGGCCG
AGCGCAGAAGTGGTCCTGCAACTTTATCCGCCTCCATCCAGTCTATTAATTGTTGCCGGGAAGCTAGAGT
AAGTAGTTCGCCAGTTAATAGTTTGCGCAACGTTGTTGCCATTGCTACAGGCATCGTGGTGTCACGCTCG
TCGTTTGGTATGGCTTCATTCAGCTCCGGTTCCCAACGATCAAGGCGAGTTACATGATCCCCCATGTTGT
GCAAAAAAGCGGTTAGCTCCTTCGGTCCTCCGATCGTTGTCAGAAGTAAGTTGGCCGCAGTGTTATCACT
CATGGTTATGGCAGCACTGCATAATTCTCTTACTGTCATGCCATCCGTAAGATGCTTTTCTGTGACTGGT
GAGTACTCAACCAAGTCATTCTGAGAATAGTGTATGCGGCGACCGAGTTGCTCTTGCCCGGCGTCAATAC
GGGATAATACCGCGCCACATAGCAGAACTTTAAAAGTGCTCATCATTGGAAAACGTTCTTCGGGGCGAAA
ACTCTCAAGGATCTTACCGCTGTTGAGATCCAGTTCGATGTAACCCACTCGTGCACCCAACTGATCTTCA
GCATCTTTTACTTTCACCAGCGTTTCTGGGTGAGCAAAAACAGGAAGGCAAAATGCCGCAAAAAAGGGAA
TAAGGGCGACACGGAAATGTTGAATACTCATACTCTTCCTTTTTCAATATTATTGAAGCATTTATCAGGG
TTATTGTCTCATGAGCGGATACATATTTGAATGTATTTAGAAAAATAAACAAATAGGGGTTCCGCGCACA
TTTCCCCGAAAAGTGCCACCTGACGTCGACGGATCGGGAGATCTCCCGATCCCCTATGGTGCACTCTCAG
TACAATCTGCTCTGATGCCGCATAGTTAAGCCAGTATCTGCTCCCTGCTTGTGTGTTGGAGGTCGCTGAG
TAGTGCGCGAGCAAAATTTAAGCTACAACAAGGCAAGGCTTGACCGACAATTGCATGAAGAATCTGCTTA
GGGTTAGGCGTTTTGCGCTGCTTCGCGATGTACGGGCCAGATATACGCGTT
Features (pLannotate 1.2.2; 31 found; start..end, strand, type, name):
      1..380     +  enhancer       CMV enhancer: human cytomegalovirus immediate early enhancer
    381..580     +  promoter       CMV promoter: human cytomegalovirus (CMV) immediate early promoter
    598..778     +  LTR            5' LTR (truncated): truncated 5' long terminal repeat (LTR) from HIV-1
    825..950     +  misc_feature   HIV-1 Ψ: packaging signal of human immunodeficiency virus type 1
    934..1297    +  CDS            HIV-1 gag (fragment): gag protein from human immunodeficiency virus 1; gag
   1443..1676    +  misc_feature   RRE: The Rev response element (RRE) of HIV-1 allows for Rev-dependent mRNA export from the nucleus to the cytoplasm.
   2053..2153    +  CDS            Rev (fragment): human immunodeficiency virus 1 (HIV-1) Rev protein; rev; enhances nuclear export of unspliced and incompletely spliced viral mRNAs
   2203..2320    +  misc_feature   cPPT/CTS: central polypurine tract and central termination sequence of HIV-1
   2385..3596    +  promoter       UbC promoter: human ubiquitin C promoter
   3607..3630    -  misc_feature   MCS (fragment): pUC18/19 multiple cloning site
   3675..5243    +  CDS            PAK2: PAK2_HUMAN - Experimental evidence at protein level: Swiss-Prot protein existence level 1. Serine/threonine protein kinase that plays a role in a variety of different signaling pathways including cytoskeleton regulation, cell motility, cell cycle progression, apoptosis or proliferation. Acts as downstream effector of the small GTPases CDC42 and RAC1. Activation by the binding of active CDC42 and RAC1 results in a conformational change and a subsequent autophosphorylation on several serine and/or threonine residues. Full-length PAK2 stimulates cell survival and cell growth. Phosphorylates MAPK4
   5255..5279    +  misc_feature   MCS (fragment): pBluescript multiple cloning site
   5279..5867    +  misc_feature   WPRE: woodchuck hepatitis virus posttranscriptional regulatory element
   5804..6385    +  CDS            nef (fragment): NEF_HV1H2 - Experimental evidence at protein level: Swiss-Prot protein existence level 1. Extracellular Nef protein targets CD4(+) T-lymphocytes for apoptosis by interacting with CXCR4 surface receptors. From Human immunodeficiency virus type 1 group M subtype B (isolate HXB2) (HIV-1).
   6392..6572    +  LTR            5' LTR (truncated): truncated 5' long terminal repeat (LTR) from HIV-1
   6604..6828    +  polyA_signal   bGH poly(A) signal: bovine growth hormone polyadenylation signal
   6832..6853    +  promoter       SV40 promoter (fragment): SV40 enhancer and early promoter
   6874..7302    +  rep_origin     f1 ori (sequence partly withheld): f1 bacteriophage origin of replication; arrow indicates direction of (+) strand synthesis
   7316..7645    +  promoter       SV40 promoter: SV40 enhancer and early promoter
   7693..7740    +  promoter       EM7 promoter: synthetic bacterial promoter&nbsp
   7759..8133    +  CDS            BleoR: antibiotic-binding protein; Sh ble from Streptoalloteichus hindustanus; confers resistance to bleomycin, phleomycin, and Zeocin™
   8143..8268    +  CDS            ble (fragment): BLE_KLEPN - Experimental evidence at protein level: Swiss-Prot protein existence level 1. Binding protein with a strong affinity to the bleomycin family of antibiotics. Binds to CL990; an antimitotic-antibiotic compound. From Klebsiella pneumoniae.
   8263..8384    +  polyA_signal   SV40 poly(A) signal: SV40 polyadenylation signal
   8455..8477    -  protein_bind   lac operator (fragment): The lac repressor binds to the lac operator to inhibit transcription in E. coli. This inhibition can be relieved by adding lactose or isopropyl-β-D-thiogalactopyranoside (IPTG). lac repressor encoded by lacI
   8481..8511    -  promoter       lac promoter: promoter for the E. coli lac operon
   8526..8547    -  protein_bind   CAP binding site: CAP binding activates transcription in the presence of cAMP. E. coli catabolite activator protein
   8560..8652    -  CDS            lacI (fragment): lac repressor; lacI; The lac repressor binds to the lac operator to inhibit transcription in E. coli. This inhibition can be relieved by adding lactose or isopropyl-β-D-thiogalactopyranoside (IPTG).
   8835..9423    -  rep_origin     ori: high-copy-number ColE1/pMB1/pBR322/pUC origin of replication
   9594..10454   -  CDS            AmpR: β-lactamase; bla; confers resistance to ampicillin, carbenicillin, and related antibiotics
  10455..10559   -  promoter       AmpR promoter: bla
  10618..10670   -  misc_feature   bom (fragment): basis of mobility region from pBR322
