[The description below was written by a language model from this plasmid's Addgene catalogue record and pLannotate feature annotations shown in this document.]
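Description:
FUW-M2-PAK2 wt is an HIV-1-based lentiviral transfer plasmid for expressing wild-type human p21-activated kinase 2 (PAK2) in mammalian cells. It is built on the FUW backbone and propagated in E. coli through a high-copy ColE1/pUC-type origin with ampicillin selection (AmpR); an f1 origin is also present. Outside the viral region the backbone carries an SV40/EM7-driven BleoR cassette with an SV40 polyadenylation signal. This cassette could confer Zeocin resistance, but because it lies outside the LTRs it would not be transferred with the packaged genome.

A CMV enhancer/promoter fused to a truncated 5' LTR drives production of the viral genomic RNA in packaging cells. That RNA includes the Ψ packaging signal with a gag fragment, the RRE for Rev-dependent nuclear export, and the cPPT/CTS element, which aids nuclear import. It ends at a second truncated LTR followed by a bGH polyadenylation signal. Within this frame, the human ubiquitin C promoter provides constitutive expression of the roughly 1.6 kb PAK2 open reading frame, which was cloned between EcoRI and AscI sites and derived in part from a human ORFeome clone. A WPRE downstream enhances transcript stability and expression. The catalogue lists an N-terminal M2 (FLAG epitope) tag supplied by the backbone. The feature table does not annotate it separately, though there is a short unannotated gap between the promoter-proximal cloning site and the PAK2 coding sequence.

The associated publication describes a chemical genetic screen for AMPKα2 substrates. This suggests the plasmid supplies tagged wild-type PAK2, by transfection or lentiviral transduction, for detection or immunoprecipitation in phosphorylation studies, presumably alongside mutant versions.
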