Addgene plasmid #31680: FUW-M2-PAK2 wt
Depositing lab: Anne Brunet. Depositing organization: Stanford University. Publication: Chemical Genetic Screen for AMPKalpha2 Substrates Uncovers a Network of Proteins Involved in Mitosis. Banko MR, Allen JJ, Schaffer BE, Wilker EW, Tsou P, White JL, Villen J, Wang B, Kim SR, Sakamoto K, Gygi SP, Cantley LC, Yaffe MB, Shokat KM, Brunet A. Mol Cell. 2011 Dec 23;44(6):878-92. Epub 2011 Dec 1. 10.1016/j.molcel.2011.11.005 PubMed 22137581.
Backbone
  Vector backbone: FUW
  Backbone size w/o insert (bp): 9200
  Vector type: Mammalian Expression, Lentiviral
Growth in bacteria
  Bacterial resistance: Ampicillin, 100 μg/mL
  Growth temperature: 37°C
  Growth strain: NEB Stable
  Copy number: Unknown
Gene/Insert
  Gene/Insert name: p21-activated protein kinase 2 (alt name: M2-PAK2 wt)
  Species: H. sapiens (human)
  Insert size (bp): 1600
  Entrez Gene: PAK2 (a.k.a. KNO2, PAK65, PAKgamma)
  Tag / fusion protein: M2 (N terminal on backbone)
  Cloning method: Restriction Enzyme; 5′ cloning site EcoRI (not destroyed); 3′ cloning site AscI (not destroyed)
  Sequencing primers: 5′ FUW F; 3′ FUW R
Resource information
  A portion of this plasmid was derived from a plasmid made by: Open Biosystems Human Orfeome Collection
Terms and licenses: Academic/Nonprofit Terms; Industry Terms: Not Available to Industry
How to cite: FUW-M2-PAK2 wt was a gift from Anne Brunet (Addgene plasmid # 31680 ; http://n2t.net/addgene:31680 ; RRID:Addgene_31680)
