>Addgene plasmid #31680 | FUW-M2-PAK2 wt | addgene partial sequence | sequence record 132405 | hUBCpro-F 5'-TGAAGCTCCGGTTTTGAACT-3'
AATGTAATCATTTGGGTCAATATGTAATTTTCAGTGTTAGACTAGTAAATTGTCCGCTAAATTCTGGCCG
TTTTTGGCTTTTTTGTTAGACGAAGCTTGGGCTGCAGGTCGACTCTAGAGGATCCTCAGGATGGACTACA
AGGACGATGACGATAAACCCGGGAATTCGTCTGATAACGGAGAACTGGAAGATAAGCCTCCAGCACCTCC
TGTGCGAATGAGCAGCACCATCTTTAGCACTGGAGGCAAAGACCCTTTGTCAGCCAATCACAGTTTGAAA
CCTTTGCCCTCTGTTCCAGAAGAGAAAAAGCCCAGGCATAAAATCATCTCCATATTCTCAGGCACAGAGA
AAGGAAGTAAAAAGAAGGAAAAGGAACGGCCAGAAATTTCTCCTCCATCTGATTTTGAGCACACCATCCA
TGTTGGTTTTGATGCTGTTACTGGAGAATTCACTGGCATGCCAGAACAGTGGGCTCGATTACTACAGACC
TCCAATATCACCAAACTAGAGCAAAAGAAGAACCCTCAGGCTGTGCTGGATGTCCTAAAGTTCTACGACT
CCAACACAGTGAAGCAGAAATATCTGAGCTTTACTCCTCCTGAGAAAGATGGCTTTCCTTCTGGAACACC
AGCACTGAATGCCAAGGGAACAGAAGCACCCGCAGTAGTGACAGAGGAGGAGGATGATGATGAAGAGACT
GCTCCTCCCGTTATTGCCCCGCGACCGGATCATACGAA
